>Addgene plasmid #124301 | pLC-ZsGreen-P2A-Hygro | addgene full sequence | sequence record 245027 | Addgene NGS Result
AAAAAGCCTGAACTCACCGCGACGTCTGTCGAGAAGTTTCTGATCGAAAAGTTCGACAGCGTCTCCGACC
TGATGCAGCTCTCGGAGGGCGAAGAATCTCGTGCTTTCAGCTTCGATGTAGGAGGGCGTGGATATGTCCT
GCGGGTAAATAGCTGCGCCGATGGTTTCTACAAAGATCGTTATGTTTATCGGCACTTTGCATCGGCCGCG
CTCCCGATTCCGGAAGTGCTTGACATTGGGGAATTCAGCGAGAGCCTGACCTATTGCATCTCCCGCCGTG
CACAGGGTGTCACGTTGCAAGACCTGCCTGAAACCGAACTGCCCGCTGTTCTGCAGCCGGTCGCGGAGGC
CATGGATGCGATCGCTGCGGCCGATCTTAGCCAGACGAGCGGGTTCGGCCCATTCGGACCGCAAGGAATC
GGTCAATACACTACATGGCGTGATTTCATATGCGCGATTGCTGATCCCCATGTGTATCACTGGCAAACTG
TGATGGACGACACCGTCAGTGCGTCCGTCGCGCAGGCTCTCGATGAGCTGATGCTTTGGGCCGAGGACTG
CCCCGAAGTCCGGCACCTCGTGCACGCGGATTTCGGCTCCAACAATGTCCTGACGGACAATGGCCGCATA
ACAGCGGTCATTGACTGGAGCGAGGCGATGTTCGGGGATTCCCAATACGAGGTCGCCAACATCTTCTTCT
GGAGGCCGTGGTTGGCTTGTATGGAGCAGCAGACGCGCTACTTCGAGCGGAGGCATCCGGAGCTTGCAGG
ATCGCCGCGGCTCCGGGCGTATATGCTCCGCATTGGTCTTGACCAACTCTATCAGAGCTTGGTTGACGGC
AATTTCGATGATGCAGCTTGGGCGCAGGGTCGATGCGACGCAATCGTCCGATCCGGAGCCGGGACTGTCG
GGCGTACACAAATCGCCCGCAGAAGCGCGGCCGTCTGGACCGATGGCTGTGTAGAAGTACTCGCCGATAG
TGGAAACCGACGCCCCAGCACTCGTCCGAGGGCAAAGGAATAGGAATTCGTCGAGGGACCTAATAACTTC
GTATAGCATACATTATACGAAGTTATACATGTTTAAGGGTTCCGGTTCCACTAGGTACAATTCGATATCA
AGCTTATCGATAATCAACCTCTGGATTACAAAATTTGTGAAAGATTGACTGGTATTCTTAACTATGTTGC
TCCTTTTACGCTATGTGGATACGCTGCTTTAATGCCTTTGTATCATGCTATTGCTTCCCGTATGGCTTTC
ATTTTCTCCTCCTTGTATAAATCCTGGTTGCTGTCTCTTTATGAGGAGTTGTGGCCCGTTGTCAGGCAAC
GTGGCGTGGTGTGCACTGTGTTTGCTGACGCAACCCCCACTGGTTGGGGCATTGCCACCACCTGTCAGCT
CCTTTCCGGGACTTTCGCTTTCCCCCTCCCTATTGCCACGGCGGAACTCATCGCCGCCTGCCTTGCCCGC
TGCTGGACAGGGGCTCGGCTGTTGGGCACTGACAATTCCGTGGTGTTGTCGGGGAAATCATCGTCCTTTC
CTTGGCTGCTCGCCTGTGTTGCCACCTGGATTCTGCGCGGGACGTCCTTCTGCTACGTCCCTTCGGCCCT
CAATCCAGCGGACCTTCCTTCCCGCGGCCTGCTGCCGGCTCTGCGGCCTCTTCCGCGTCTTCGCCTTCGC
CCTCAGACGAGTCGGATCTCCCTTTGGGCCGCCTCCCCGCATCGATACCGTCGACCTCGATCGAGACCTA
GAAAAACATGGAGCAATCACAAGTAGCAATACAGCAGCTACCAATGCTGATTGTGCCTGGCTAGAAGCAC
AAGAGGAGGAGGAGGTGGGTTTTCCAGTCACACCTCAGGTACCTTTAAGACCAATGACTTACAAGGCAGC
TGTAGATCTTAGCCACTTTTTAAAAGAAAAGGGGGGACTGGAAGGGCTAATTCACTCCCAACGAAGACAA
GATATCCTTGATCTGTGGATCTACCACACACAAGGCTACTTCCCTGATTGGCAGAACTACACACCAGGGC
CAGGGATCAGATATCCACTGACCTTTGGATGGTGCTACAAGCTAGTACCAGTTGAGCAAGAGAAGGTAGA
AGAAGCCAATGAAGGAGAGAACACCCGCTTGTTACACCCTGTGAGCCTGCATGGGATGGATGACCCGGAG
AGAGAAGTATTAGAGTGGAGGTTTGACAGCCGCCTAGCATTTCATCACATGGCCCGAGAGCTGCATCCGG
ACTGTACTGGGTCTCTCTGGTTAGACCAGATCTGAGCCTGGGAGCTCTCTGGCTAACTAGGGAACCCACT
GCTTAAGCCTCAATAAAGCTTGCCTTGAGTGCTTCAAGTAGTGTGTGCCCGTCTGTTGTGTGACTCTGGT
AACTAGAGATCCCTCAGACCCTTTTAGTCAGTGTGGAAAATCTCTAGCAGCATGTGAGCAAAAGGCCAGC
AAAAGGCCAGGAACCGTAAAAAGGCCGCGTTGCTGGCGTTTTTCCATAGGCTCCGCCCCCCTGACGAGCA
TCACAAAAATCGACGCTCAAGTCAGAGGTGGCGAAACCCGACAGGACTATAAAGATACCAGGCGTTTCCC
CCTGGAAGCTCCCTCGTGCGCTCTCCTGTTCCGACCCTGCCGCTTACCGGATACCTGTCCGCCTTTCTCC
CTTCGGGAAGCGTGGCGCTTTCTCATAGCTCACGCTGTAGGTATCTCAGTTCGGTGTAGGTCGTTCGCTC
CAAGCTGGGCTGTGTGCACGAACCCCCCGTTCAGCCCGACCGCTGCGCCTTATCCGGTAACTATCGTCTT
GAGTCCAACCCGGTAAGACACGACTTATCGCCACTGGCAGCAGCCACTGGTAACAGGATTAGCAGAGCGA
GGTATGTAGGCGGTGCTACAGAGTTCTTGAAGTGGTGGCCTAACTACGGCTACACTAGAAGAACAGTATT
TGGTATCTGCGCTCTGCTGAAGCCAGTTACCTTCGGAAAAAGAGTTGGTAGCTCTTGATCCGGCAAACAA
ACCACCGCTGGTAGCGGTGGTTTTTTTGTTTGCAAGCAGCAGATTACGCGCAGAAAAAAAGGATCTCAAG
AAGATCCTTTGATCTTTTCTACGGGGTCTGACGCTCAGTGGAACGAAAACTCACGTTAAGGGATTTTGGT
CATGAGATTATCAAAAAGGATCTTCACCTAGATCCTTTTAAATTAAAAATGAAGTTTTAAATCAATCTAA
AGTATATATGAGTAAACTTGGTCTGACAGTTACCAATGCTTAATCAGTGAGGCACCTATCTCAGCGATCT
GTCTATTTCGTTCATCCATAGTTGCCTGACTCCCCGTCGTGTAGATAACTACGATACGGGAGGGCTTACC
ATCTGGCCCCAGTGCTGCAATGATACCGCGAGACCCACGCTCACCGGCTCCAGATTTATCAGCAATAAAC
CAGCCAGCCGGAAGGGCCGAGCGCAGAAGTGGTCCTGCAACTTTATCCGCCTCCATCCAGTCTATTAATT
GTTGCCGGGAAGCTAGAGTAAGTAGTTCGCCAGTTAATAGTTTGCGCAACGTTGTTGCCATTGCTACAGG
CATCGTGGTGTCACGCTCGTCGTTTGGTATGGCTTCATTCAGCTCCGGTTCCCAACGATCAAGGCGAGTT
ACATGATCCCCCATGTTGTGCAAAAAAGCGGTTAGCTCCTTCGGTCCTCCGATCGTTGTCAGAAGTAAGT
TGGCCGCAGTGTTATCACTCATGGTTATGGCAGCACTGCATAATTCTCTTACTGTCATGCCATCCGTAAG
ATGCTTTTCTGTGACTGGTGAGTACTCAACCAAGTCATTCTGAGAATAGTGTATGCGGCGACCGAGTTGC
TCTTGCCCGGCGTCAATACGGGATAATACCGCGCCACATAGCAGAACTTTAAAAGTGCTCATCATTGGAA
AACGTTCTTCGGGGCGAAAACTCTCAAGGATCTTACCGCTGTTGAGATCCAGTTCGATGTAACCCACTCG
TGCACCCAACTGATCTTCAGCATCTTTTACTTTCACCAGCGTTTCTGGGTGAGCAAAAACAGGAAGGCAA
AATGCCGCAAAAAAGGGAATAAGGGCGACACGGAAATGTTGAATACTCATACTCTTCCTTTTTCAATATT
ATTGAAGCATTTATCAGGGTTATTGTCTCATGAGCGGATACATATTTGAATGTATTTAGAAAAATAAACA
AATAGGGGTTCCGCGCACATTTCCCCGAAAAGTGCCACCTGACGTCGACGGATCGGGAGATCTCCCGATC
CCCTATGGTGCACTCTCAGTACAATCTGCTCTGATGCCGCATAGTTAAGCCAGTATCTGCTCCCTGCTTG
TGTGTTGGAGGTCGCTGAGTAGTGCGCGAGCAAAATTTAAGCTACAACAAGGCAAGGCTTGACCGACAAT
TGCATGAAGAATCTGCTTAGGGTTAGGCGTTTTGCGCTGCTTCGCGATGTACGGGCCAGATATACGCGTT
GACATTGATTATTGACTAGTTATTAATAGTAATCAATTACGGGGTCATTAGTTCATAGCCCATATATGGA
GTTCCGCGTTACATAACTTACGGTAAATGGCCCGCCTGGCTGACCGCCCAACGACCCCCGCCCATTGACG
TCAATAATGACGTATGTTCCCATAGTAACGCCAATAGGGACTTTCCATTGACGTCAATGGGTGGAGTATT
TACGGTAAACTGCCCACTTGGCAGTACATCAAGTGTATCATATGCCAAGTACGCCCCCTATTGACGTCAA
TGACGGTAAATGGCCCGCCTGGCATTATGCCCAGTACATGACCTTATGGGACTTTCCTACTTGGCAGTAC
ATCTACGTATTAGTCATCGCTATTACCATGGTGATGCGGTTTTGGCAGTACATCAATGGGCGTGGATAGC
GGTTTGACTCACGGGGATTTCCAAGTCTCCACCCCATTGACGTCAATGGGAGTTTGTTTTGGCACCAAAA
TCAACGGGACTTTCCAAAATGTCGTAACAACTCCGCCCCATTGACGCAAATGGGCGGTAGGCGTGTACGG
TGGGAGGTCTATATAAGCAGCGCGTTTTGCCTGTACTGGGTCTCTCTGGTTAGACCAGATCTGAGCCTGG
GAGCTCTCTGGCTAACTAGGGAACCCACTGCTTAAGCCTCAATAAAGCTTGCCTTGAGTGCTTCAAGTAG
TGTGTGCCCGTCTGTTGTGTGACTCTGGTAACTAGAGATCCCTCAGACCCTTTTAGTCAGTGTGGAAAAT
CTCTAGCAGTGGCGCCCGAACAGGGACTTGAAAGCGAAAGGGAAACCAGAGGAGCTCTCTCGACGCAGGA
CTCGGCTTGCTGAAGCGCGCACGGCAAGAGGCGAGGGGCGGCGACTGGTGAGTACGCCAAAAATTTTGAC
TAGCGGAGGCTAGAAGGAGAGAGATGGGTGCGAGAGCGTCAGTATTAAGCGGGGGAGAATTAGATCGCGA
TGGGAAAAAATTCGGTTAAGGCCAGGGGGAAAGAAAAAATATAAATTAAAACATATAGTATGGGCAAGCA
GGGAGCTAGAACGATTCGCAGTTAATCCTGGCCTGTTAGAAACATCAGAAGGCTGTAGACAAATACTGGG
ACAGCTACAACCATCCCTTCAGACAGGATCAGAAGAACTTAGATCATTATATAATACAGTAGCAACCCTC
TATTGTGTGCATCAAAGGATAGAGATAAAAGACACCAAGGAAGCTTTAGACAAGATAGAGGAAGAGCAAA
ACAAAAGTAAGACCACCGCACAGCAAGCGGCCGGCCGCTGATCTTCAGACCTGGAGGAGGAGATATGAGG
GACAATTGGAGAAGTGAATTATATAAATATAAAGTAGTAAAAATTGAACCATTAGGAGTAGCACCCACCA
AGGCAAAGAGAAGAGTGGTGCAGAGAGAAAAAAGAGCAGTGGGAATAGGAGCTTTGTTCCTTGGGTTCTT
GGGAGCAGCAGGAAGCACTATGGGCGCAGCGTCAATGACGCTGACGGTACAGGCCAGACAATTATTGTCT
GGTATAGTGCAGCAGCAGAACAATTTGCTGAGGGCTATTGAGGCGCAACAGCATCTGTTGCAACTCACAG
TCTGGGGCATCAAGCAGCTCCAGGCAAGAATCCTGGCTGTGGAAAGATACCTAAAGGATCAACAGCTCCT
GGGGATTTGGGGTTGCTCTGGAAAACTCATTTGCACCACTGCTGTGCCTTGGAATGCTAGTTGGAGTAAT
AAATCTCTGGAACAGATTTGGAATCACACGACCTGGATGGAGTGGGACAGAGAAATTAACAATTACACAA
GCTTAATACACTCCTTAATTGAAGAATCGCAAAACCAGCAAGAAAAGAATGAACAAGAATTATTGGAATT
AGATAAATGGGCAAGTTTGTGGAATTGGTTTAACATAACAAATTGGCTGTGGTATATAAAATTATTCATA
ATGATAGTAGGAGGCTTGGTAGGTTTAAGAATAGTTTTTGCTGTACTTTCTATAGTGAATAGAGTTAGGC
AGGGATATTCACCATTATCGTTTCAGACCCACCTCCCAACCCCGAGGGGACCCGACAGGCCCGAAGGAAT
AGAAGAAGAAGGTGGAGAGAGAGACAGAGACAGATCCATTCGATTAGTGAACGGATCGGCACTGCGTGCG
CCAATTCTGCAGACAAATGGCAGTATTCATCCACAATTTTAAAAGAAAAGGGGGGATTGGGGGGTACAGT
GCAGGGGAAAGAATAGTAGACATAATAGCAACAGACATACAAACTAAAGAATTACAAAAACAAATTACAA
AAATTCAAAATTTTCGGGTTTATTACAGGGACAGCAGAGATCCAGTTTGGTTAGTACCGGGCCCGAGAGT
TAATTAATTAGTTATTAATAGTAATCAATTACGGGGTCATTAGTTCATAGCCCATATATGGAGTTCCGCG
TTACATAACTTACGGTAAATGGCCCGCCTGGCTGACCGCCCAACGACCCCCGCCCATTGACGTCAATAAT
GACGTATGTTCCCATAGTAACGCCAATAGGGACTTTCCATTGACGTCAATGGGTGGAGTATTTACGGTAA
ACTGCCCACTTGGCAGTACATCAAGTGTATCATATGCCAAGTACGCCCCCTATTGACGTCAATGACGGTA
AATGGCCCGCCTGGCATTATGCCCAGTACATGACCTTATGGGACTTTCCTACTTGGCAGTACATCTACGT
ATTAGTCATCGCTATTACCATGGTGATGCGGTTTTGGCAGTACATCAATGGGCGTGGATAGCGGTTTGAC
TCACGGGGATTTCCAAGTCTCCACCCCATTGACGTCAATGGGAGTTTGTTTTGGCACCAAAATCAACGGG
ACTTTCCAAAATGTCGTAACAACTCCGCCCCATTGACGCAAATGGGCGGTAGGCGTGTACGGTGGGAGGT
CTATATAAGCAGAGCTGGTTTAGTGAACCGTCAGATCCGCTAGCGCTACCGGTCGCCACCATGGCCCAGT
CCAAGCACGGCCTGACCAAGGAGATGACCATGAAGTACCGCATGGAGGGCTGCGTGGACGGCCACAAGTT
CGTGATCACCGGCGAGGGCATCGGCTACCCCTTCAAGGGCAAGCAGGCCATCAACCTGTGCGTGGTGGAG
GGCGGCCCCTTGCCCTTCGCCGAGGACATCTTGTCCGCCGCCTTCATGTACGGCAACCGCGTGTTCACCG
AGTACCCCCAGGACATCGTCGACTACTTCAAGAACTCCTGCCCCGCCGGCTACACCTGGGACCGCTCCTT
CCTGTTCGAGGACGGCGCCGTGTGCATCTGCAACGCCGACATCACCGTGAGCGTGGAGGAGAACTGCATG
TACCACGAGTCCAAGTTCTACGGCGTGAACTTCCCCGCCGACGGCCCCGTGATGAAGAAGATGACCGACA
ACTGGGAGCCCTCCTGCGAGAAGATCATCCCCGTGCCCAAGCAGGGCATCTTGAAGGGCGACGTGAGCAT
GTACCTGCTGCTGAAGGACGGTGGCCGCTTGCGCTGCCAGTTCGACACCGTGTACAAGGCCAAGTCCGTG
CCCCGCAAGATGCCCGACTGGCACTTCATCCAGCACAAGCTGACCCGCGAGGACCGCAGCGACGCCAAGA
ACCAGAAGTGGCACCTGACCGAGCACGCCATCGCCTCCGGCTCCGCCTTGCCCGGATCCGGCGCAACAAA
CTTCTCTCTGCTGAAACAAGCCGGAGATGTCGAAGAGAATCCTGGACCG
Features (pLannotate 1.2.2; 22 found; start..end, strand, type, name):
   1043..1076    +  protein_bind   loxP: Cre-mediated recombination occurs in the 8-bp core sequence (GCATACAT). Cre recombinase
   1109..1132    +  misc_feature   MCS (fragment): pBluescript multiple cloning site
   1132..1720    +  misc_feature   WPRE: woodchuck hepatitis virus posttranscriptional regulatory element
   1721..1740    +  misc_feature   MCS (fragment): pBluescript multiple cloning site
   1742..2242    +  CDS            nef (fragment): NEF_HV1LA - Experimental evidence at protein level: Swiss-Prot protein existence level 1. Extracellular Nef protein targets CD4(+) T-lymphocytes for apoptosis by interacting with CXCR4 surface receptors. From Human immunodeficiency virus type 1 group M subtype B (isolate Lai) (HIV-1).
   2249..2429    +  LTR            5' LTR (truncated): truncated 5' long terminal repeat (LTR) from HIV-1
   2491..3079    -  rep_origin     ori: high-copy-number ColE1/pMB1/pBR322/pUC origin of replication
   3250..4110    -  CDS            AmpR: β-lactamase; bla; confers resistance to ampicillin, carbenicillin, and related antibiotics
   4111..4215    -  promoter       AmpR promoter: bla
   4274..4326    -  misc_feature   bom (fragment): basis of mobility region from pBR322
   4481..4860    +  enhancer       CMV enhancer: human cytomegalovirus immediate early enhancer
   4861..5060    +  promoter       CMV promoter: human cytomegalovirus (CMV) immediate early promoter
   5078..5258    +  LTR            5' LTR (truncated): truncated 5' long terminal repeat (LTR) from HIV-1
   5305..5430    +  misc_feature   HIV-1 Ψ: packaging signal of human immunodeficiency virus type 1
   5414..5752    +  CDS            HIV-1 gag (fragment): gag protein from human immunodeficiency virus 1; gag
   5927..6160    +  misc_feature   RRE: The Rev response element (RRE) of HIV-1 allows for Rev-dependent mRNA export from the nucleus to the cytoplasm.
   6537..6637    +  CDS            Rev (fragment): human immunodeficiency virus 1 (HIV-1) Rev protein; rev; enhances nuclear export of unspliced and incompletely spliced viral mRNAs
   6687..6804    +  misc_feature   cPPT/CTS: central polypurine tract and central termination sequence of HIV-1
   6929..7232    +  enhancer       CMV enhancer: human cytomegalovirus immediate early enhancer
   7233..7436    +  promoter       CMV promoter: human cytomegalovirus (CMV) immediate early promoter
   7481..8173    +  CDS            ZsGreen: ZsGreen is a basic (constitutively fluorescent) green fluorescent protein published in 1999, derived from Zoanthus sp..
   8239..1023    +  CDS            HygR (fragment) (across the origin): aminoglycoside phosphotransferase from E. coli; aph(4)-Ia; confers resistance to hygromycin
