[The description below was written by a language model from this plasmid's Addgene catalogue record and pLannotate feature annotations shown in this document.]
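Description:
pLC-ZsGreen-P2A-Hygro is an HIV-1-based lentiviral transfer vector of about 8.2 kb, built on the pLCE backbone, for stable expression of a fluorescent marker and a drug-resistance gene in mammalian cells. It is propagated in E. coli as a high-copy plasmid through a ColE1/pUC-type origin and is selected with ampicillin (β-lactamase under its own bla promoter). A recombination-deficient strain is listed for growth, as is common for repeat-containing lentiviral plasmids.

The viral genome is transcribed in packaging cells from a CMV enhancer/promoter fused to a truncated 5' LTR, a Tat-independent arrangement typical of third-generation designs. It is followed by the Ψ packaging signal with a gag fragment, the Rev response element for Rev-dependent nuclear export, and the cPPT/CTS, which improves nuclear import of the reverse-transcribed genome. An internal, second CMV enhancer/promoter drives the payload: the 693 bp ZsGreen coding sequence, joined according to the name and stated purpose by a P2A self-cleaving peptide to the hygromycin resistance gene. The annotation tool did not call the P2A itself, but a short unannotated gap separates the two reading frames, and HygR spans the numbering origin of the sequence record. One transcript therefore yields both green fluorescence and hygromycin selection. Downstream lie a single loxP site, a WPRE that enhances transcript stability and expression, a nef fragment, and the truncated 3' LTR. The catalogue lists the insert species as human, although ZsGreen derives from the coral Zoanthus.

The associated publication concerns genome-wide CRISPR screens in primary effusion lymphoma. The record does not specify the vector's role there, though it suits use as a marker or control vector for generating fluorescent, hygromycin-selectable transduced cells.
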