Addgene plasmid #124301: pLC-ZsGreen-P2A-Hygro
Purpose: Lentiviral vector for expression of ZsGreen-P2A-Hygro casette from a CMV promoter
Depositing lab: Eva Gottwein. Depositing organization: Northwestern University. Publication: Genome-wide CRISPR screens reveal genetic mediators of cereblon modulator toxicity in primary effusion lymphoma. Patil A, Manzano M, Gottwein E. Blood Adv. 2019 Jul 23;3(14):2105-2117. doi: 10.1182/bloodadvances.2019031732. PubMed 31300418.
Backbone
  Vector backbone: pLCE
  Total vector size (bp): 8241
  Vector type: Mammalian Expression, Lentiviral
  Selectable markers: Hygromycin
Growth in bacteria
  Bacterial resistance: Ampicillin, 100 μg/mL
  Growth temperature: 37°C
  Growth strain: NEB Stable
  Copy number: High Copy
Gene/Insert
  Gene/Insert name: ZsGreen
  Species: H. sapiens (human)
  Insert size (bp): 693
  Promoter: CMV
  Cloning method: Gibson Cloning
  Sequencing primers: 5′ -; 3′ -
Terms and licenses: Academic/Nonprofit Terms; Industry Terms: Not Available to Industry
How to cite: pLC-ZsGreen-P2A-Hygro was a gift from Eva Gottwein (Addgene plasmid # 124301 ; http://n2t.net/addgene:124301 ; RRID:Addgene_124301)
